Addgene plasmid #135979: 1781_pAAV-U6-Ai9-Sa-gRNA1-CB-SACas9-HA-OLLAS-spA_C
Purpose: gRNA against the left loxP site of the Ai9 allele
Depositing lab: William Lagor. Depositing organization: Baylor College of Medicine.
Backbone
  Vector backbone: pEMBL8
  Backbone size w/o insert (bp): 2416
  Total vector size (bp): 7164
  Vector type: Mouse Targeting, AAV, CRISPR
Growth in bacteria
  Bacterial resistance: Ampicillin, 100 μg/mL
  Growth temperature: 37°C
  Growth strain: NEB Stable
  Copy number: High Copy
Gene/Insert
  Gene/Insert name: Ai9 gRNA1
  gRNA/shRNA sequence: GCTCTAGAGTCGCAGATCCTC
  Species: Staphylococcus aureus
  Promoter: U6
  Tag / fusion protein: HA (C terminal on insert)
  Cloning method: Restriction Enzyme; 5′ cloning site BbsI (destroyed during cloning); 3′ cloning site BbsI (destroyed during cloning)
  Sequencing primers: 5′ CCTTCATATTTGCATATACGATACAAGGCTGTTAG
Terms and licenses: Academic/Nonprofit Terms; Industry Terms: Not Available to Industry
How to cite: 1781_pAAV-U6-Ai9-Sa-gRNA1-CB-SACas9-HA-OLLAS-spA_C was a gift from William Lagor (Addgene plasmid # 135979 ; http://n2t.net/addgene:135979 ; RRID:Addgene_135979)
