[The description below was written by a language model from this plasmid's Addgene catalogue record and pLannotate feature annotations shown in this document.]
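Description:
1781_pAAV-U6-Ai9-Sa-gRNA1-CB-SACas9-HA-OLLAS-spA_C is an all-in-one AAV CRISPR transfer plasmid built on the pEMBL8 backbone, carrying both a Staphylococcus aureus Cas9 expression cassette and a single guide RNA between AAV2 inverted terminal repeats. It is propagated in E. coli through a high-copy ColE1/pUC-type origin with ampicillin selection (AmpR under its own promoter). The backbone also retains an f1 phage origin and remnants of the lac region (lacZα fragment, lac promoter and operator, CAP site). A recombination-tolerant strain is listed for growth, which is consistent with the repeat-rich ITRs. The catalogue gives a total size of 7,164 bp, whereas the sequenced record underlying the feature table is 7,465 nt; the record does not explain the difference.

Within the ITRs, a human U6 RNA polymerase III promoter drives a guide cloned through BbsI sites (destroyed in the process) upstream of the SaCas9 gRNA scaffold. According to the stated purpose, this guide targets the left loxP site of the mouse Ai9 reporter allele. Downstream, a compact "CB" hybrid promoter, annotated as fragments of the CMV enhancer and chicken β-actin promoter, expresses SaCas9 fused at its C terminus to a bipartite nucleoplasmin nuclear localization signal, an HA epitope (annotated as a fragment of a 3xHA tag) and an OLLAS tag. These tags allow immunodetection of the nuclease. A short synthetic poly(A) signal terminates the transcript. The small Cas9 orthologue, truncated promoter and minimal polyadenylation signal help keep the cassette compact enough for AAV packaging. The plasmid is suited to producing AAV vectors for editing of the Ai9 locus in mice. The name "gRNA1" suggests companion guides exist, but the record does not describe them.
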