Features (pLannotate 1.2.2; 23 found; start..end, strand, type, name):
    183..200     +  protein_bind   attB1 (fragment): mutant version of attB; recombination site for the Gateway® BP reaction BP Clonase™
    252..492     +  promoter       U6 promoter: RNA polymerase III promoter for human U6 snRNA
    522..597     +  misc_RNA       Sa gRNA scaffold: guide RNA scaffold for the Staphylococcus aureus CRISPR/Cas9 system
    695..800     +  enhancer       CMV enhancer (fragment): human cytomegalovirus immediate early enhancer; contains an 18-bp deletion relative to the standard CMV enhancer
    896..1029    +  promoter       chicken β-actin promoter (fragment): No description available
   1129..4284    +  CDS            cas9: CAS9_STAAU - Experimental evidence at protein level: Swiss-Prot protein existence level 1. CRISPR (clustered regularly interspaced short palindromic repeat) is an adaptive immune system that provides protection against mobile genetic elements (viruses, transposable elements and conjugative plasmids). CRISPR clusters contain spacers, sequences complementary to antecedent mobile elements, and target invading nucleic acids. CRISPR clusters are transcribed and processed into CRISPR RNA (crRNA). In type II CRISPR systems correct processing of pre-crRNA requires a trans- encoded small RNA (tracrRNA)
   4285..4332    +  CDS            nucleoplasmin NLS: bipartite nuclear localization signal from nucleoplasmin
   4339..4365    +  CDS            3xHA (fragment): three tandem HA epitope tags
   4366..4407    +  CDS            OLLAS tag: Escherichia coli OmpF Linker and mouse Langerin fusion sequence tag (Park et al., 2008)
   4425..4473    +  polyA_signal   poly(A) signal: synthetic polyadenylation signal
   4521..4654    +  repeat_region  AAV2 ITR: inverted terminal repeat of adeno-associated virus serotype 2 inverted
   4648..4704    -  CDS            lacI (fragment): lac repressor; lacI; The lac repressor binds to the lac operator to inhibit transcription in E. coli. This inhibition can be relieved by adding lactose or isopropyl-β-D-thiogalactopyranoside (IPTG).
   4706..4770    -  rep_origin     RSF ori (fragment): Plasmids containing the RSF 1030 origin of replication can be propagated in E. coli cells that contain additional plasmids with compatible origins.
   4811..4827    -  protein_bind   lac operator: The lac repressor binds to the lac operator to inhibit transcription in E. coli. This inhibition can be relieved by adding lactose or isopropyl-β-D-thiogalactopyranoside (IPTG). lac repressor encoded by lacI
   4835..4865    -  promoter       lac promoter: promoter for the E. coli lac operon
   4880..4901    -  protein_bind   CAP binding site: CAP binding activates transcription in the presence of cAMP. E. coli catabolite activator protein
   4914..5006    -  CDS            lacI (fragment): lac repressor; lacI; The lac repressor binds to the lac operator to inhibit transcription in E. coli. This inhibition can be relieved by adding lactose or isopropyl-β-D-thiogalactopyranoside (IPTG).
   5189..5777    -  rep_origin     ori: high-copy-number ColE1/pMB1/pBR322/pUC origin of replication
   5948..6808    -  CDS            AmpR: β-lactamase; bla; confers resistance to ampicillin, carbenicillin, and related antibiotics
   6809..6913    -  promoter       AmpR promoter: bla
   6966..7394    -  rep_origin     f1 ori (sequence partly withheld): f1 bacteriophage origin of replication; arrow indicates direction of (+) strand synthesis
   7399..3       -  CDS            lacZα (fragment) (across the origin): LacZα fragment of β-galactosidase; lacZ fragment
   7463..130     -  repeat_region  AAV2 ITR (fragment) (across the origin): inverted terminal repeat of adeno-associated virus serotype 2 inverted
>Addgene plasmid #135979 | 1781_pAAV-U6-Ai9-Sa-gRNA1-CB-SACas9-HA-OLLAS-spA_C | addgene full sequence | sequence record 269807 | Addgene NGS Result
CTGCGCGCTCGCTCGCTCACTGAGGCCGCCCGGGCAAAGCCCGGGCGTCGGGCGACCTTTGGTCGCCCGG
CCTCAGTGAGCGAGCGAGCGCGCAGAGAGGGAGTGGCCAACTCCATCACTAGGGGTTCCTTGTAGTTAAT
GATTAACCCGCCATGCTACTTATCTACGTAGCCATGCTCTGGTGTACAAAAAAGCAGGCTTTAAAGGAAC
CAATTCAGTCGACTGGATCCGGTACCAAGGTCGGGCAGGAAGAGGGCCTATTTCCCATGATTCCTTCATA
TTTGCATATACGATACAAGGCTGTTAGAGAGATAATTAGAATTAATTTGACTGTAAACACAAAGATATTA
GTACAAAATACGTGACGTAGAAAGTAATAATTTCTTGGGTAGTTTGCAGTTTTAAAATTATGTTTTAAAA
TGGACTATCATATGCTTACCGTAACTTGAAAGTATTTCGATTTCTTGGCTTTATATATCTTGTGGAAAGG
ACGAAACACCGCTCTAGAGTCGCAGATCCTCGTTTTAGTACTCTGGAAACAGAATCTACTAAAACAAGGC
AAAATGCCGTGTTTATCTCGTCAACTTGTTGGCGAGATTTTTTTCTAGACCCAGCTTTCAAGCTTGATTA
ACCCGCCATGCTACTTATCTACGTAGCCATGCTCTAGGAAGATCGGAATTCGCCCTTAAGCTAGTATGCC
AAGTACGCCCCCTATTGACGTCAATGACGGTAAATGGCCCGCCTGGCATTATGCCCAGTACATGACCTTA
TGGGACTTTCCTACTTGGCAGTACATCTACTCGAGGCCACGTTCTGCTTCACTCTCCCCATCTCCCCCCC
CTCCCCACCCCCAATTTTGTATTTATTTATTTTTTAATTATTTTGTGCAGCGATGGGGGCGAGGGGCGGG
GCGGGGCGAGGCGGAGAGGTGCGGCGGCAGCCAATCAGAGCGGCGCGCTCCGAAAGTTTCCTTTTATGGC
GAGGCGGCGGCGGCGGCGGCCCTATAAAAAGCGAAGCGCGCGGCGGGCGGGAGCGGGATCAGAATGATCT
GATATCATCGATGAATTCGAGCTCACCATGGCCCCAAAGAAGAAGCGGAAGGTCGGTATCCACGGAGTCC
CAGCAGCCAAGCGGAACTACATCCTGGGCCTGGACATCGGCATCACCAGCGTGGGCTACGGCATCATCGA
CTACGAGACACGGGACGTGATCGATGCCGGCGTGCGGCTGTTCAAAGAGGCCAACGTGGAAAACAACGAG
GGCAGGCGGAGCAAGAGAGGCGCCAGAAGGCTGAAGCGGCGGAGGCGGCATAGAATCCAGAGAGTGAAGA
AGCTGCTGTTCGACTACAACCTGCTGACCGACCACAGCGAGCTGAGCGGCATCAACCCCTACGAGGCCAG
AGTGAAGGGCCTGAGCCAGAAGCTGAGCGAGGAAGAGTTCTCTGCCGCCCTGCTGCACCTGGCCAAGAGA
AGAGGCGTGCACAACGTGAACGAGGTGGAAGAGGACACCGGCAACGAGCTGTCCACCAGAGAGCAGATCA
GCCGGAACAGCAAGGCCCTGGAAGAGAAATACGTGGCCGAACTGCAGCTGGAACGGCTGAAGAAAGACGG
CGAAGTGCGGGGCAGCATCAACAGATTCAAGACCAGCGACTACGTGAAAGAAGCCAAACAGCTGCTGAAG
GTGCAGAAGGCCTACCACCAGCTGGACCAGAGCTTCATCGACACCTACATCGACCTGCTGGAAACCCGGC
GGACCTACTATGAGGGACCTGGCGAGGGCAGCCCCTTCGGCTGGAAGGACATCAAAGAATGGTACGAGAT
GCTGATGGGCCACTGCACCTACTTCCCCGAGGAACTGCGGAGCGTGAAGTACGCCTACAACGCCGACCTG
TACAACGCCCTGAACGACCTGAACAATCTCGTGATCACCAGGGACGAGAACGAGAAGCTGGAATATTACG
AGAAGTTCCAGATCATCGAGAACGTGTTCAAGCAGAAGAAGAAGCCCACCCTGAAGCAGATCGCCAAAGA
AATCCTCGTGAACGAAGAGGATATTAAGGGCTACAGAGTGACCAGCACCGGCAAGCCCGAGTTCACCAAC
CTGAAGGTGTACCACGACATCAAGGACATTACCGCCCGGAAAGAGATTATTGAGAACGCCGAGCTGCTGG
ATCAGATTGCCAAGATCCTGACCATCTACCAGAGCAGCGAGGACATCCAGGAAGAACTGACCAATCTGAA
CTCCGAGCTGACCCAGGAAGAGATCGAGCAGATCTCTAATCTGAAGGGCTATACCGGCACCCACAACCTG
AGCCTGAAGGCCATCAACCTGATCCTGGACGAGCTGTGGCACACCAACGACAACCAGATCGCTATCTTCA
ACCGGCTGAAGCTGGTGCCCAAGAAGGTGGACCTGTCCCAGCAGAAAGAGATCCCCACCACCCTGGTGGA
CGACTTCATCCTGAGCCCCGTCGTGAAGAGAAGCTTCATCCAGAGCATCAAAGTGATCAACGCCATCATC
AAGAAGTACGGCCTGCCCAACGACATCATTATCGAGCTGGCCCGCGAGAAGAACTCCAAGGACGCCCAGA
AAATGATCAACGAGATGCAGAAGCGGAACCGGCAGACCAACGAGCGGATCGAGGAAATCATCCGGACCAC
CGGCAAAGAGAACGCCAAGTACCTGATCGAGAAGATCAAGCTGCACGACATGCAGGAAGGCAAGTGCCTG
TACAGCCTGGAAGCCATCCCTCTGGAAGATCTGCTGAACAACCCCTTCAACTATGAGGTGGACCACATCA
TCCCCAGAAGCGTGTCCTTCGACAACAGCTTCAACAACAAGGTGCTCGTGAAGCAGGAAGAAAACAGCAA
GAAGGGCAACCGGACCCCATTCCAGTACCTGAGCAGCAGCGACAGCAAGATCAGCTACGAAACCTTCAAG
AAGCACATCCTGAATCTGGCCAAGGGCAAGGGCAGAATCAGCAAGACCAAGAAAGAGTATCTGCTGGAAG
AACGGGACATCAACAGGTTCTCCGTGCAGAAAGACTTCATCAACCGGAACCTGGTGGATACCAGATACGC
CACCAGAGGCCTGATGAACCTGCTGCGGAGCTACTTCAGAGTGAACAACCTGGACGTGAAAGTGAAGTCC
ATCAATGGCGGCTTCACCAGCTTTCTGCGGCGGAAGTGGAAGTTTAAGAAAGAGCGGAACAAGGGGTACA
AGCACCACGCCGAGGACGCCCTGATCATTGCCAACGCCGATTTCATCTTCAAAGAGTGGAAGAAACTGGA
CAAGGCCAAAAAAGTGATGGAAAACCAGATGTTCGAGGAAAGGCAGGCCGAGAGCATGCCCGAGATCGAA
ACCGAGCAGGAGTACAAAGAGATCTTCATCACCCCCCACCAGATCAAGCACATTAAGGACTTCAAGGACT
ACAAGTACAGCCACCGGGTGGACAAGAAGCCTAATAGAGAGCTGATTAACGACACCCTGTACTCCACCCG
GAAGGACGACAAGGGCAACACCCTGATCGTGAACAATCTGAACGGCCTGTACGACAAGGACAATGACAAG
CTGAAAAAGCTGATCAACAAGAGCCCCGAAAAGCTGCTGATGTACCACCACGACCCCCAGACCTACCAGA
AACTGAAGCTGATTATGGAACAGTACGGCGACGAGAAGAATCCCCTGTACAAGTACTACGAGGAAACCGG
GAACTACCTGACCAAGTACTCCAAAAAGGACAACGGCCCCGTGATCAAGAAGATTAAGTATTACGGCAAC
AAACTGAACGCCCATCTGGACATCACCGACGACTACCCCAACAGCAGAAACAAGGTCGTGAAGCTGTCCC
TGAAGCCCTACAGATTCGACGTGTACCTGGACAATGGCGTGTACAAGTTCGTGACCGTGAAGAATCTGGA
TGTGATCAAAAAAGAAAACTACTACGAAGTGAATAGCAAGTGCTATGAGGAAGCTAAGAAGCTGAAGAAG
ATCAGCAACCAGGCCGAGTTTATCGCCTCCTTCTACAACAACGATCTGATCAAGATCAACGGCGAGCTGT
ATAGAGTGATCGGCGTGAACAACGACCTGCTGAACCGGATCGAAGTGAACATGATCGACATCACCTACCG
CGAGTACCTGGAAAACATGAACGACAAGAGGCCCCCCAGGATCATTAAGACAATCGCCTCCAAGACCCAG
AGCATTAAGAAGTACAGCACAGACATTCTGGGCAACCTGTATGAAGTGAAATCTAAGAAGCACCCTCAGA
TCATCAAAAAGGGCAAAAGGCCGGCGGCCACGAAAAAGGCCGGCCAGGCAAAAAAGAAAAAGGGATCCTA
CCCATACGATGTTCCAGATTACGCTAGCGGCTTCGCCAACGAGCTTGGACCCAGGTTGATGGGAAAGTAA
GAATTCCTAGAGCGAATAAAAGATCTTTATTTTCATTAGATCTGTGTGTTGGTTTTTTGTGTGATGCAGC
TACGTAGATAAGTAGCATGGCGGGTTAATCATTAACTACAAGGAACCCCTAGTGATGGAGTTGGCCACTC
CCTCTCTGCGCGCTCGCTCGCTCACTGAGGCCGGGCGACCAAAGGTCGCCCGACGCCCGGGCTTTGCCCG
GGCGGCCTCAGTGAGCGAGCGAGCGCGCAGCTGCATTAATGAATCGGCCAACGCGCGGGGAGAGGCGGTT
TGCGTATTGGGCGCTCTTCCGCTTCCTCGCTCACTGACTCGCTGCGCTCGGTCGTTCGGCTGCGGCGAGC
GGTATCAGCTGCTTGGCGTAATCATGGTCATAGCTGTTTCCTGTGTGAAATTGTTATCCGCTCACAATTC
CACACAACATACGAGCCGGAAGCATAAAGTGTAAAGCCTGGGGTGCCTAATGAGTGAGCTAACTCACATT
AATTGCGTTGCGCTCACTGCCCGCTTTCCAGTCGGGAAACCTGTCGTGCCAGCTGCATTAATGAATCGGC
CAACGCGCGGGGAGAGGCGGTTTGCGTATTGGGCGCTCTTCCGCTTCCTCGCTCACTGACTCGCTGCGCT
CGGTCGTTCGGCTGCGGCGAGCGGTATCAGCTCACTCAAAGGCGGTAATACGGTTATCCACAGAATCAGG
GGATAACGCAGGAAAGAACATGTGAGCAAAAGGCCAGCAAAAGGCCAGGAACCGTAAAAAGGCCGCGTTG
CTGGCGTTTTTCCATAGGCTCCGCCCCCCTGACGAGCATCACAAAAATCGACGCTCAAGTCAGAGGTGGC
GAAACCCGACAGGACTATAAAGATACCAGGCGTTTCCCCCTGGAAGCTCCCTCGTGCGCTCTCCTGTTCC
GACCCTGCCGCTTACCGGATACCTGTCCGCCTTTCTCCCTTCGGGAAGCGTGGCGCTTTCTCATAGCTCA
CGCTGTAGGTATCTCAGTTCGGTGTAGGTCGTTCGCTCCAAGCTGGGCTGTGTGCACGAACCCCCCGTTC
AGCCCGACCGCTGCGCCTTATCCGGTAACTATCGTCTTGAGTCCAACCCGGTAAGACACGACTTATCGCC
ACTGGCAGCAGCCACTGGTAACAGGATTAGCAGAGCGAGGTATGTAGGCGGTGCTACAGAGTTCTTGAAG
TGGTGGCCTAACTACGGCTACACTAGAAGAACAGTATTTGGTATCTGCGCTCTGCTGAAGCCAGTTACCT
TCGGAAAAAGAGTTGGTAGCTCTTGATCCGGCAAACAAACCACCGCTGGTAGCGGTGGTTTTTTTGTTTG
CAAGCAGCAGATTACGCGCAGAAAAAAAGGATCTCAAGAAGATCCTTTGATCTTTTCTACGGGGTCTGAC
GCTCAGTGGAACGAAAACTCACGTTAAGGGATTTTGGTCATGAGATTATCAAAAAGGATCTTCACCTAGA
TCCTTTTAAATTAAAAATGAAGTTTTAAATCAATCTAAAGTATATATGAGTAAACTTGGTCTGACAGTTA
CCAATGCTTAATCAGTGAGGCACCTATCTCAGCGATCTGTCTATTTCGTTCATCCATAGTTGCCTGACTC
CCCGTCGTGTAGATAACTACGATACGGGAGGGCTTACCATCTGGCCCCAGTGCTGCAATGATACCGCGAG
ACCCACGCTCACCGGCTCCAGATTTATCAGCAATAAACCAGCCAGCCGGAAGGGCCGAGCGCAGAAGTGG
TCCTGCAACTTTATCCGCCTCCATCCAGTCTATTAATTGTTGCCGGGAAGCTAGAGTAAGTAGTTCGCCA
GTTAATAGTTTGCGCAACGTTGTTGCCATTGCTACAGGCATCGTGGTGTCACGCTCGTCGTTTGGTATGG
CTTCATTCAGCTCCGGTTCCCAACGATCAAGGCGAGTTACATGATCCCCCATGTTGTGCAAAAAAGCGGT
TAGCTCCTTCGGTCCTCCGATCGTTGTCAGAAGTAAGTTGGCCGCAGTGTTATCACTCATGGTTATGGCA
GCACTGCATAATTCTCTTACTGTCATGCCATCCGTAAGATGCTTTTCTGTGACTGGTGAGTACTCAACCA
AGTCATTCTGAGAATAGTGTATGCGGCGACCGAGTTGCTCTTGCCCGGCGTCAATACGGGATAATACCGC
GCCACATAGCAGAACTTTAAAAGTGCTCATCATTGGAAAACGTTCTTCGGGGCGAAAACTCTCAAGGATC
TTACCGCTGTTGAGATCCAGTTCGATGTAACCCACTCGTGCACCCAACTGATCTTCAGCATCTTTTACTT
TCACCAGCGTTTCTGGGTGAGCAAAAACAGGAAGGCAAAATGCCGCAAAAAAGGGAATAAGGGCGACACG
GAAATGTTGAATACTCATACTCTTCCTTTTTCAATATTATTGAAGCATTTATCAGGGTTATTGTCTCATG
AGCGGATACATATTTGAATGTATTTAGAAAAATAAACAAATAGGGGTTCCGCGCACATTTCCCCGAAAAG
TGCCACCTAAATTGTAAGCGTTAATATTTTGTTAAAATTCGCGTTAAATTTTTGTTAAATCAGCTCATTT
TTTAACCAATAGGCCGAAATCGGCAAAATCCCTTATAAATCAAAAGAATAGACCGAGATAGGGT
[37 nt withheld, positions 7065-7101]
AAAGAACGTGGACTCCAACGTCAAAGG
[49 nt withheld, positions 7129-7177]
T
[91 nt withheld, positions 7179-7269]
G
[124 nt withheld, positions 7271-7394]
CCCATTCGCCATTCAGGCTGCGCAACTGTTGGGAAGGGCGATCGGTGCGGGCCTCTTCGCTATTACGCCA
G
